Addgene plasmid #185973: P_EGFP_AC
Purpose: Expresses EGFP from PR promoter in E.coli Dh5alpha cell
Depositing lab: Sangram Bagh. Depositing organization: Saha Institute of Nuclear Physics. Publication: A microgravity responsive synthetic genetic device in Escherichia coli. Mukhopadhyay S, Bagh S. Biosens Bioelectron. 2020 Nov 1;167:112462. doi: 10.1016/j.bios.2020.112462. Epub 2020 Aug 1. PubMed 32781386.
Backbone
  Vector backbone: Pz
  Backbone manufacturer: expressys.
  Backbone size w/o insert (bp): 1720
  Total vector size (bp): 2709
  Modifications to backbone: Insertion of PR EGFP
  Vector type: Synthetic Biology
Growth in bacteria
  Bacterial resistance: Chloramphenicol, 25 μg/mL
  Growth temperature: 37°C
  Growth strain: DH5alpha
  Copy number: Low Copy
Gene/Insert
  Gene/Insert name: PR-Egfp
  Species: Synthetic
  Insert size (bp): 989
  Promoter: PR
  Cloning method: Restriction Enzyme; 5′ cloning site AatII (not destroyed); 3′ cloning site AvrII (not destroyed)
  Sequencing primers: 5′ GAGGCCCTTTCGTCTTCAC
Terms and licenses: Academic/Nonprofit Terms; Industry Terms: Not Available to Industry
Depositor comments: Please visit https://www.biorxiv.org/content/10.1101/2020.01.26.920629v1 for bioRxiv preprint.
How to cite: P_EGFP_AC was a gift from Sangram Bagh (Addgene plasmid # 185973 ; http://n2t.net/addgene:185973 ; RRID:Addgene_185973)
