[The description below was written by a language model from this plasmid's Addgene catalogue record and pLannotate feature annotations shown in this document.]
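Description:
P_EGFP_AC is a small (about 2.7 kb) bacterial expression plasmid for synthetic biology work, built on a modular pZ-series backbone and intended for use in E. coli DH5alpha. It replicates from a p15A origin, which the catalogue lists as low copy (the feature annotation calls it medium copy). This origin is compatible with ColE1-type plasmids, so the construct can be co-maintained with other components of a multi-plasmid genetic circuit. A short annotated RSF origin fragment next to it is probably a partial sequence match and not a second functional origin. Selection is by chloramphenicol, provided by a chloramphenicol acetyltransferase gene driven by its own cat promoter and followed by the phage lambda t0 terminator. This cassette lies on the opposite strand to the reporter.

The payload is a roughly 1 kb PR-EGFP cassette inserted between retained AatII and AvrII sites. According to the record, the PR promoter drives EGFP, the mammalian codon-optimized enhanced green fluorescent protein, and transcription ends at the E. coli rrnB T1 terminator immediately downstream. The feature table does not annotate the promoter itself, but the short unannotated stretch upstream of the EGFP coding sequence is where PR and a ribosome binding site would be expected. If PR here is the phage lambda right promoter, as the name suggests, it would be active in cells lacking the cI repressor, giving a constitutive fluorescent readout, though the record does not say so. The plasmid was deposited with a study describing a microgravity-responsive synthetic genetic device in E. coli, but the record does not state its precise role in that device.
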