Features (pLannotate 1.2.2; 7 found; start..end, strand, type, name):
     95..814     +  CDS            EGFP: the original enhanced GFP (Yang et al., 1996) mammalian codon-optimized
    826..912     +  terminator     rrnB T1 terminator: Escherichia coli rrnB; transcription terminator T1 from the E. coli rrnB gene
    938..993     -  rep_origin     RSF ori (fragment): Plasmids containing the RSF 1030 origin of replication can be propagated in E. coli cells that contain additional plasmids with compatible origins.
   1081..1626    -  rep_origin     p15A ori: Plasmids containing the medium-copy-number p15A origin of replication can be propagated in E. coli cells that contain a second plasmid with the ColE1 origin.
   1740..1834    -  terminator     lambda t0 terminator: transcription terminator from phage lambda
   1855..2514    -  CDS            CmR: chloramphenicol acetyltransferase; cat; confers resistance to chloramphenicol
   2515..2617    -  promoter       cat promoter: promoter of the E. coli cat gene encoding chloramphenicol acetyltransferase
>Addgene plasmid #185973 | P_EGFP_AC | addgene full sequence | sequence record 373911 | Addgene NGS Result
CTTCACCTCGAGTAACACCGTGCGTGTTGACTATTTTACCTCTGGCGGTGATAATGGTTGCATGTACGAA
TTCATTAAAGAGGAGAAAGGTACCATGGTGAGCAAGGGCGAGGAGCTGTTCACCGGGGTGGTGCCCATCC
TGGTCGAGCTGGACGGCGACGTAAACGGCCACAAGTTCAGCGTGTCCGGCGAGGGCGAGGGCGATGCCAC
CTACGGCAAGCTGACCCTGAAGTTCATCTGCACCACCGGCAAGCTGCCCGTGCCCTGGCCCACCCTCGTG
ACCACCCTGACCTACGGCGTGCAGTGCTTCAGCCGCTACCCCGACCACATGAAGCAGCACGACTTCTTCA
AGTCCGCCATGCCCGAAGGCTACGTCCAGGAGCGCACCATCTTCTTCAAGGACGACGGCAACTACAAGAC
CCGCGCCGAGGTGAAGTTCGAGGGCGACACCCTGGTGAACCGCATCGAGCTGAAGGGCATCGACTTCAAG
GAGGACGGCAACATCCTGGGGCACAAGCTGGAGTACAACTACAACAGCCACAACGTCTATATCATGGCCG
ACAAGCAGAAGAACGGCATCAAGGTGAACTTCAAGATCCGCCACAACATCGAGGACGGCAGCGTGCAGCT
CGCCGACCACTACCAGCAGAACACCCCCATCGGCGACGGCCCCGTGCTGCTGCCCGACAACCACTACCTG
AGCACCCAGTCCGCCCTGAGCAAAGACCCCAACGAGAAGCGCGATCACATGGTCCTGCTGGAGTTCGTGA
CCGCCGCCGGGATCACTCTCGGCATGGACGAGCTGTACAAGTAATCTAGAGGCATCAAATAAAACGAAAG
GCTCAGTCGAAAGACTGGGCCTTTCGTTTTATCTGTTGTTTGTCGGTGAACGCTCTCCTGAGTAGGACAA
ATCCGCCGCCCTAGACCTAGGGATATATTCCGCTTCCTCGCTCACTGACTCGCTACGCTCGGTCGTTCGA
CTGCGGCGAGCGGAAATGGCTTACGAACGGGGCGGAGATTTCCTGGAAGATGCCAGGAAGATACTTAACA
GGGAAGTGAGAGGGCCGCGGCAAAGCCGTTTTTCCATAGGCTCCGCCCCCCTGACAAGCATCACGAAATC
TGACGCTCAAATCAGTGGTGGCGAAACCCGACAGGACTATAAAGATACCAGGCGTTTCCCCCTGGCGGCT
CCCTCGTGCGCTCTCCTGTTCCTGCCTTTCGGTTTACCGGTGTCATTCCGCTGTTATGGCCGCGTTTGTC
TCATTCCACGCCTGACACTCAGTTCCGGGTAGGCAGTTCGCTCCAAGCTGGACTGTATGCACGAACCCCC
CGTTCAGTCCGACCGCTGCGCCTTATCCGGTAACTATCGTCTTGAGTCCAACCCGGAAAGACATGCAAAA
GCACCACTGGCAGCAGCCACTGGTAATTGATTTAGAGGAGTTAGTCTTGAAGTCATGCGCCGGTTAAGGC
TAAACTGAAAGGACAAGTTTTGGTGACTGCGCTCCTCCAAGCCAGTTACCTCGGTTCAAAGAGTTGGTAG
CTCAGAGAACCTTCGAAAAACCGCCCTGCAAGGCGGTTTTTTCGTTTTCAGAGCAAGAGATTACGCGCAG
ACCAAAACGATCTCAAGAAGATCATCTTATTAATCAGATAAAATATTTCTAGATTTCAGTGCAATTTATC
TCTTCAAATGTAGCACCTGAAGTCAGCCCCATACGATATAAGTTGTTACTAGTGCTTGGATTCTCACCAA
TAAAAAACGCCCGGCGGCAACCGAGCGTTCTGAACAAATCCAGATGGAGTTCTGAGGTCATTACTGGATC
TATCAACAGGAGTCCAAGCGAGCTCGATATCAAATTACGCCCCGCCCTGCCACTCATCGCAGTACTGTTG
TAATTCATTAAGCATTCTGCCGACATGGAAGCCATCACAAACGGCATGATGAACCTGAATCGCCAGCGGC
ATCAGCACCTTGTCGCCTTGCGTATAATATTTGCCCATGGTGAAAACGGGGGCGAAGAAGTTGTCCATAT
TGGCCACGTTTAAATCAAAACTGGTGAAACTCACCCAGGGATTGGCTGAGACGAAAAACATATTCTCAAT
AAACCCTTTAGGGAAATAGGCCAGGTTTTCACCGTAACACGCCACATCTTGCGAATATATGTGTAGAAAC
TGCCGGAAATCGTCGTGGTATTCACTCCAGAGCGATGAAAACGTTTCAGTTTGCTCATGGAAAACGGTGT
AACAAGGGTGAACACTATCCCATATCACCAGCTCACCGTCTTTCATTGCCATACGGAATTCCGGATGAGC
ATTCATCAGGCGGGCAAGAATGTGAATAAAGGCCGGATAAAACTTGTGCTTATTTTTCTTTACGGTCTTT
AAAAAGGCCGTAATATCCAGCTGAACGGTCTGGTTATAGGTACATTGAGCAACTGACTGAAATGCCTCAA
AATGTTCTTTACGATGCCATTGGGATATATCAACGGTGGTATATCCAGTGATTTTTTTCTCCATTTTAGC
TTCCTTAGCTCCTGAAAATCTCGATAACTCAAAAAATACGCCCGGTAGTGATCTTATTTCATTATGGTGA
AAGTTGGAACCTCTTACGTGCCGATCAACGTCTCATTTTCGCCAGATATCGACGTCTAAGAAACCATTAT
TATCATGACATTAACCTATAAAAATAGGCGTATCACGAGGCCCTTTCGT
